>Addgene plasmid #17109 | V18 pCS3+ FLT | addgene partial sequence | sequence record 22914 | SP6 5'-ATTTAGGTGACACTATAG-3'
NTNNTCTTTTGCAGGATCCACCATGGNATTACAAGGATGACGACGATAAGATCTCGAATTCAAGGCCTCT
CGAGCCTCTAGAACTATAGTGAGTCGTATTACGTAGATCCAGACATGATAAGATACATTGATGAGTTTGG
ACAAACCACAACTAGAATGCAGTGAAAAAAATGCTTTATTTGTGAAATTTGTGATGCTATTGCTTTATTT
GTAACCATTATAAGCTGCAATAAACAAGTTAACAACAACAATTGCATTCATTTTATGTTTCAGGTTCAGG
GGGAGGTGTGGGAGGTTTTTTAATTCGCGGCCGCGGCGCCAATGCATTGGGCCCGGTACCCAGCTTTTGT
TCCCTTTAGTGAGGGTTAATTGCGCGCTTGGCGTAATCATGGTCATAGCTGTTTCCTGTGTGAAATTGTT
ATCCGCTCACAATTCCACACAACATACGAGCCGGGAGCATAAAGTGTAAAGCCTGGGGTGCCTAATGAGT
GAGCTAACTCACATTAATTGCGTTGCGCTCACTGCCCGCTTTCCAGTCGGGAAACCTGTCGTGCCAGCTG
CATTAATGAATCGGCCAACGCGCGGGGAGAGGCGGTTTGCGTATTGGGCGCTCTTCCGCTTCCTCGCTCA
CTGACTCGCTGCGCTCGGTCGTTCGGCTGCGGCGAGCGGTATCAGCTCACTCAAAGGCGGTAATACGGTT
ATCCACAGAATCAGGGGATAACGCAGGAAAGAACATGTGAGCAAAAGGCCAGCAAAAGGCCAGGAACCGT
AAAA
