[The description below was written by a language model from this plasmid's Addgene catalogue record.]
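Description:
V18 pCS3+ FLT is an empty mammalian expression backbone of about 4.1 kb from the pCS3+ vector family, designed for producing proteins with an amino-terminal FLAG epitope. It carries no insert. According to the depositor's notes, a CMV promoter drives expression of whatever coding sequence is cloned downstream of the backbone-encoded FLAG tag, and the reading frame across the cloning region is the same as in the parental pCS3+, so fragments prepared for that vector can be transferred without adjusting the frame. Inserts are introduced by conventional restriction enzyme cloning. The specific sites available are not listed in the record, which refers users to the author's map instead.

The plasmid is propagated in standard E. coli cloning strains under ampicillin selection. Its copy number is recorded as unknown and the origin of replication is not stated. SP6 and T7 are given as the 5′ and 3′ sequencing primers, which indicates that these phage promoter sequences flank the cloning region and can be used to verify the junction between tag and insert. The record does not say whether they are also intended for in vitro transcription, nor does it describe the polyadenylation signal or any mammalian selection marker.

The vector is typically used to build FLAG-tagged fusion constructs for expression in mammalian cells. The short FLAG epitope then allows the protein of interest to be detected, immunoprecipitated or affinity purified with anti-FLAG antibodies when no specific antibody is available. No feature table accompanies this entry, so details beyond the catalogue fields cannot be confirmed.
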