Addgene plasmid #17109: V18 pCS3+ FLT
Purpose: (Empty Backbone)
Depositing lab: Randall Moon. Depositing organization: University of Washington.
Backbone
  Vector backbone: pCS3+ FLT
  Backbone size (bp): 4117
  Vector type: Mammalian Expression
Growth in bacteria
  Bacterial resistance: Ampicillin, 100 μg/mL
  Growth temperature: 37°C
  Growth strain: DH5alpha
  Copy number: Unknown
Gene/Insert
  Gene/Insert name: None
  Tag / fusion protein: Flag (N terminal on backbone)
  Cloning method: Restriction Enzyme
  Sequencing primers: 5′ SP6; 3′ T7
Terms and licenses: Academic/Nonprofit Terms; Industry Terms: Not Available to Industry
Depositor comments: Notes for Use: See Author's Map Constructed by: Julia Yang-Snyder. CMV promoter driving expression of amino terminal flag-tagged fusion. proteins. (reading frame same as pCS3+)
How to cite: V18 pCS3+ FLT was a gift from Randall Moon (Addgene plasmid # 17109 ; http://n2t.net/addgene:17109 ; RRID:Addgene_17109)
